>Addgene plasmid #202880 | Salsa-BC39-P1D3 | addgene full sequence | sequence record 413422 | Addgene NGS Result
AGCGCCCAATACGCAAACCGCCTCTCCCCGCGCGTTGGCCGATTCATTAATGCAGTCGAGGGATCTCCAT
AAGAGAAGAGGGACAGCTATGACTGGGAGTAGTCAGGAGAGGAGGAAAAATCTGGCTAGTAAAACATGTA
AGGAAAATTTTAGGGATGTTAAAGAAAAAAATAACACAAAACAAAATATAAAAAAAATCTAACCTCAAGT
CAAGGCTTTTCTATGGAATAAGGAATGGACAGCAGGGGGCTGTTTCATATACTGATGACCTCTTTATAGC
CAACCTTTGTTCATGGCAGCCAGCATATGGGCATATGTTGCCAAACTCTAAACCAAATACTCATTCTGAT
GTTTTAAATGATTTGCCCTCCCATATGTCCTTCCGAGTGAGAGACACAAAAAATTCCAACACACTATTGC
AATGAAAATAAATTTCCTTTATTAGCCAGAAGTCAGATGCTCAAGGGGCTTCATGATGTCCCCATAATTT
TTGGCAGAGGGAAAAAGATCGATCTCAGTGGTATTTGTGAGCCAGGGCATTGGCCACACCAGCCACCACC
TTCTGATAGGCAGCCTGCACCTGAGGAGTGAATTCTTTGCCAAAATGATGAGACAGCACAACAACCAGCA
CGTTGCCCAGGAGCTGTAGGAAAGAGAAGAAGGCATGAACATGGTTAGCAGAGGGGCCCGGTTTGGACTC
AGAGTATTTTATCCTCATCTCAAACAGTGTATATCATTGTAACCATAAAGAGAAAGGCAGGATGATGACC
AGGGTGTAGTTGTTTCTACCAATAAGAATATTTCCACGCCAGCCAGAATTTATATGCAGAAATATTCTAC
CTTATCATTTAATTATAACAATTGTTCTCTAAAACTGTGCTGAAGTACAATATAATATACCCTGATTGCC
TTGAAAAAAAAGTGATTAGAGAAAGTACTTACAATCTGACAAATAAACAAAAGTGAATTTAAAAATTCGT
TACAAATGCAAGCTAAAGTTTAACGAAAAAGTTACAGAAAATGAAAAGAAAATAAGAGGAGACAATGGTT
GTCAACAGAGTAGAAAGTGAAAGAAACAAAATTATCATGAGGGTCCATGGTGATACAAGGGACATCTTCC
CATTCTAAACAACACCCTGAAAACTTTGCCCCCTCCATATAACATGAATTTTACAATAGCGAAAAAGAAA
GAACAATCAAGGGTCCCCAAACTCACCCTGAAGTTCTCAGCTCTAGAGATATCGTCGAGGCCGCGCTAGC
GTTTAAACTGTCGACCTTAATTAAGAGATCTGCTCGAGGCGCGTCAGCTGACTAGAGGATCCCCGGGTAC
CGAGCTCGAATTCGGGGCCGCGGAGGCTGGATCGGTCCCGGTGTCTTCTATGGAGGTCAAAACAGCGTGG
ATGGCGTCTCCAGGCGATCTGACGGTTCACTAAACGAGCTCTGCTTATATAGGCCTCCCACCGTACACGC
CTACCTCGACCCGGGTACCGAGCTCGACTTTCACTTTTCTCTATCACTGATAGGGAGTGGTAAACTCGAC
TTTCACTTTTCTCTATCACTGATAGGGAGTGGTAAACTCGACTTTCACTTTTCTCTATCACTGATAGGGA
GTGGTAAACTCGACTTTCACTTTTCTCTATCACTGATAGGGAGTGGTAAACTCGACTTTCACTTTTCTCT
ATCACTGATAGGGAGTGGTAAACTCGACCTATATAAGCAGAGCTCGTTTAGTGAACCGTCAGATCGCCTG
GAGACGCCATCCACGCTGTTTTGACCTCCATAGAAGACACCGGGACCGATCCAGCCTCCGCGGCCCCGAA
TTCCTGCAGCGGCCGCTCTAGAACTAGTGGATCCCCGCGGATGGTGAGCAAGGGCGAGGAGCTGTTCACC
GGGGTGGTGCCCATCCTGGTCGAGCTGGACGGCGACGTAAACGGCCACAAGTTCAGCGTGTCCGGCGAGG
GCGAGGGCGATGCCACCTACGGCAAGCTGACCCTGAAGTTCATCTGCACCACCGGCAAGCTGCCCGTGCC
CTGGCCCACCCTCGTGACCACCCTGACCTACGGCGTGCAGTGCTTCAGCCGCTACCCCGACCACATGAAG
CAGCACGACTTCTTCAAGTCCGCCATGCCCGAAGGCTACGTCCAGGAGCGCACCATCTTCTTCAAGGACG
ACGGCAACTACAAGACCCGCGCCGAGGTGAAGTTCGAGGGCGACACCCTGGTGAACCGCATCGAGCTGAA
GGGCATCGACTTCAAGGAGGACGGCAACATCCTGGGGCACAAGCTGGAGTACAACTACAACAGCCACAAC
GTCTATATCATGGCCGACAAGCAGAAGAACGGCATCAAGGTGAACTTCAAGATCCGCCACAACATCGAGG
ACGGCAGCGTGCAGCTCGCCGACCACTACCAGCAGAACACCCCCATCGGCGACGGCCCCGTGCTGCTGCC
CGACAACCACTACCTGAGCACCCAGTCCGCCCTGAGCAAAGACCCCAACGAGAAGCGCGATCACATGGTC
CTGCTGGAGTTCGTGACCGCCGCCGGGATCACTCTCGGCATGGACGAGCTGTACAAGTAACGGCGTTTAT
GAATTCGATATCAAGCTTGTCGACCTAGTTCTAGAGGATCCAGACATGATAAGATACATTGATGAGTTTG
GACAAACCACAACTAGAATGCAGTGAAAAAAATGCTTTATTTGTGAAATTTGTGATGCTATTGCTTTATT
TGTAACCATTATAAGCTGCAATAAACAAGTTAACAACAACAATTGCATTCATTTTATGTTTCAGGTTCAG
GGGGAGGTGTGGGAGGTTTTTTAAAGCAAGTAAAACCTCTACAAATGTGGTATGGCTGATTATGATCCTG
CAAGCCTCGTCGTCCTGGCCGGACCACGCTATCTGTGCAAGGTCCCCGGCCCCGGACGCGCGCTCCATGA
GCAGAGCGCCCGCCGCCGAGGCGAAGACTCGGGCGGCGCCCTGCCCGTCCCACCAGGTCAACAGGCGGTA
ACCGGCCTCTTCATCGGGAATGCGCGCGACCTTCAGCATCGCCGGCATGTCCCCCTGGCGGACGGGAAGT
ATCCAGCTCGACCAAGCTGGCCGCGTCGAGTGAAGACGAAAGGGCCTCGTGATACGCCTATTTTTATAGG
TTAATGTCATGATAATAATGGTTTCTTAGACGTCAGGTGGCACTTTTCGGGGAAATGTGCGCGGAACCCC
TATTTGTTTATTTTTCTAAATACATTCAAATATGTATCCGCTCATGAGACAATAACCCTGATAAATGCTT
CAATAATATTGAAAAAGGAAGAGTATGAGTATTCAACATTTCCGTGTCGCCCTTATTCCCTTTTTTGCGG
CATTTTGCCTTCCTGTTTTTGCTCACCCAGAAACGCTGGTGAAAGTAAAAGATGCTGAAGATCAGTTGGG
TGCACGAGTGGGTTACATCGAACTGGATCTCAACAGCGGTAAGATCCTTGAGAGTTTTCGCCCCGAAGAA
CGTTTTCCAATGATGAGCACTTTTAAAGTTCTGCTATGTGGCGCGGTATTATCCCGTGTTGACGCCGGGC
AAGAGCAACTCGGTCGCCGCATACACTATTCTCAGAATGACTTGGTTGAGTACTCACCAGTCACAGAAAA
GCATCTTACGGATGGCATGACAGTAAGAGAATTATGCAGTGCTGCCATAACCATGAGTGATAACACTGCG
GCCAACTTACTTCTGACAACGATCGGAGGACCGAAGGAGCTAACCGCTTTTTTGCACAACATGGGGGATC
ATGTAACTCGCCTTGATCGTTGGGAACCGGAGCTGAATGAAGCCATACCAAACGACGAGCGTGACACCAC
GATGCCTGTAGCAATGGCAACAACGTTGCGCAAACTATTAACTGGCGAACTACTTACTCTAGCTTCCCGG
CAACAATTAATAGACTGGATGGAGGCGGATAAAGTTGCAGGACCACTTCTGCGCTCGGCCCTTCCGGCTG
GCTGGTTTATTGCTGATAAATCTGGAGCCGGTGAGCGTGGGTCTCGCGGTATCATTGCAGCACTGGGGCC
AGATGGTAAGCCCTCCCGTATCGTAGTTATCTACACGACGGGGAGTCAGGCAACTATGGATGAACGAAAT
AGACAGATCGCTGAGATAGGTGCCTCACTGATTAAGCATTGGTAACTGTCAGACCAAGTTTACTCATATA
TACTTTAGATTGATTTAAAACTTCATTTTTAATTTAAAAGGATCTAGGTGAAGATCCTTTTTGATAATCT
CATGACCAAAATCCCTTAACGTGAGTTTTCGTTCCACTGAGCGTCAGACCCCGTAGAAAAGATCAAAGGA
TCTTCTTGAGATCCTTTTTTTCTGCGCGTAATCTGCTGCTTGCAAACAAAAAAACCACCGCTACCAGCGG
TGGTTTGTTTGCCGGATCAAGAGCTACCAACTCTTTTTCCGAAGGTAACTGGCTTCAGCAGAGCGCAGAT
ACCAAATACTGTTCTTCTAGTGTAGCCGTAGTTAGGCCACCACTTCAAGAACTCTGTAGCACCGCCTACA
TACCTCGCTCTGCTAATCCTGTTACCAGTGGCTGCTGCCAGTGGCGATAAGTCGTGTCTTACCGGGTTGG
ACTCAAGACGATAGTTACCGGATAAGGCGCAGCGGTCGGGCTGAACGGGGGGTTCGTGCACACAGCCCAG
CTTGGAGCGAACGACCTACACCGAACTGAGATACCTACAGCGTGAGCTATGAGAAAGCGCCACGCTTCCC
GAAGGGAGAAAGGCGGACAGGTATCCGGTAAGCGGCAGGGTCGGAACAGGAGAGCGCACGAGGGAGCTTC
CAGGGGGAAACGCCTGGTATCTTTATAGTCCTGTCGGGTTTCGCCACCTCTGACTTGAGCGTCGATTTTT
GTGATGCTCGTCAGGGGGGCGGAGCCTATGGAAAAACGCCAGCAACGCGGCCTTTTTACGGTTCCTGGCC
TTTTGCTGGCCTTTTGCTCACATGTTCTTTCCTGCGTTATCCCCTGATTCTGTGGATAACCGTATTACCG
CCTTTGAGTGAGCTGATACCGCTCGCCGCAGCCGAACGACCGAGCGCAGCGAGTCAGTGAGCGAGGAAGC
GGAAG
Features (pLannotate 1.2.2; 17 found; start..end, strand, type, name):
      2..55      +  CDS            lacI (fragment): lac repressor; lacI; The lac repressor binds to the lac operator to inhibit transcription in E. coli. This inhibition can be relieved by adding lactose or isopropyl-β-D-thiogalactopyranoside (IPTG).
    388..443     -  polyA_signal   β-globin poly(A) signal: rabbit β-globin polyadenylation signal (Gil and Proudfoot, 1987)
    518..640     -  CDS            HBB: HBB_COLGU - Experimental evidence at transcript level: Swiss-Prot protein existence level 2. Involved in oxygen transport from the lung to the various peripheral tissues. From Colobus guereza (Mantled guereza) (Eastern black-and-white colobus monkey).
    644..1216    -  intron         β-globin intron: intron from rabbit β-globin gene
   1312..1343    -  misc_feature   MCS (fragment): pUC18/19 multiple cloning site
   1437..1475    -  promoter       minimal CMV promoter: human cytomegalovirus (CMV) immediate early promoter
   1493..1708    -  protein_bind   tetracycline response element (fragment): contains seven copies of the tetracycline operator tetO tetracycline repressor TetR
   1708..1753    +  promoter       TRE3GV promoter (fragment): 3rd-generation Tet-responsive promoter that can be activated by binding of Tet-On® 3G, optimized for retroviral and lentiviral vectors
   1829..1856    +  misc_feature   MCS (fragment): pBluescript multiple cloning site
   1861..2580    +  CDS            EGFP: the original enhanced GFP (Yang et al., 1996) mammalian codon-optimized
   2591..2613    +  misc_feature   MCS (fragment): pBluescript multiple cloning site
   2627..2761    -  polyA_signal   SV40 poly(A) signal: SV40 polyadenylation signal
   2784..2867    -  CDS            large T antigen (fragment): large T antigen from SV40 (simian virus 40)
   2861..3091    -  CDS            str (fragment): STR_KLEPN - Protein inferred from homology: Swiss-Prot protein existence level 3. The aminoglycoside phosphotransferases achieve inactivation of their antibiotic substrates by phosphorylation. From Klebsiella pneumoniae.
   3210..3314    +  promoter       AmpR promoter: bla
   3315..4175    +  CDS            AmpR: β-lactamase; bla; confers resistance to ampicillin, carbenicillin, and related antibiotics
   4346..4934    +  rep_origin     ori: high-copy-number ColE1/pMB1/pBR322/pUC origin of replication
