[The description below was written by a language model from this plasmid's Addgene catalogue record and pLannotate feature annotations shown in this document.]
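Description:
Salsa-BC39-P1D3 is a mammalian expression reporter plasmid of about 5.1 kb built on the pCER206 backbone. It is one member of a set of barcoded reporters made for PRESTO-Salsa, a highly multiplexed assay for screening GPCR activity. It is propagated in E. coli as a high-copy plasmid through a ColE1/pUC-type origin and is selected with ampicillin via the β-lactamase gene and its native promoter. The record shows no mammalian selection marker, only short annotated fragments of lacI, an aminoglycoside phosphotransferase and SV40 large T antigen, which look like backbone remnants rather than functional genes.

The payload is a synthetic insert of roughly 730 bp described as EGFP/BC39, placed under a tetracycline response element. The annotation shows a central block of tetO repeats flanked by minimal promoters pointing in opposite directions, which suggests a bidirectional Tet-responsive layout. On the forward side, a TRE3G-type minimal promoter fragment drives mammalian codon-optimised EGFP, followed by a short polylinker region and an SV40 polyadenylation signal, which is annotated on the opposite strand. The insert was cloned between BsrGI and HindIII, which suggests the barcode (BC39) lies just downstream of the EGFP coding sequence, although it is not annotated as a separate feature. On the reverse side, a minimal CMV promoter faces a polylinker remnant, a rabbit β-globin intron, a short globin coding fragment and a β-globin poly(A) signal, with no annotated open reading frame.

In use, a tetracycline-controlled transactivator released on receptor activation would induce transcription from the TRE. This would produce EGFP transcripts carrying a unique barcode, so that many receptor assays could be pooled and read out by sequencing. The record does not state which receptor is paired with BC39.
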