Addgene plasmid #202880: Salsa-BC39-P1D3
Purpose: Expression of barcoded reporter plasmid for PRESTO-Salsa; EGFP/BC39
Depositing lab: Noah Palm. Depositing organization: Yale University. Publication: Highly multiplexed bioactivity screening reveals human and microbiota metabolome-GPCRome interactions. Chen H, Rosen CE, Gonzalez-Hernandez JA, Song D, Potempa J, Ring AM, Palm NW. Cell. 2023 Jul 6;186(14):3095-3110.e19. doi: 10.1016/j.cell.2023.05.024. Epub 2023 Jun 14. PubMed 37321219.
Backbone
  Vector backbone: pCER206
  Vector type: Mammalian Expression
Growth in bacteria
  Bacterial resistance: Ampicillin, 100 μg/mL
  Growth temperature: 37°C
  Growth strain: DH5alpha
  Copy number: High Copy
Gene/Insert
  Gene/Insert name: EGFP/BC39
  Species: Synthetic
  Insert size (bp): 730
  Promoter: Tet Response Element (TRE)
  Cloning method: Restriction Enzyme; 5′ cloning site BsrGI (not destroyed); 3′ cloning site HindIII (not destroyed)
  Sequencing primers: 5′ Custom primer (GAAGCGCGATCACATGG)
Terms and licenses: Academic/Nonprofit Terms; Industry Terms: Not Available to Industry
How to cite: Salsa-BC39-P1D3 was a gift from Noah Palm (Addgene plasmid # 202880 ; http://n2t.net/addgene:202880 ; RRID:Addgene_202880)
