>Addgene plasmid #202880 | Salsa-BC39-P1D3 | depositor partial sequence | sequence record 393753 | BC39
CGGCGTTTAT
